>Addgene plasmid #110183 | pSET-dCas9 | addgene full sequence | sequence record 211143 | Addgene NGS Result
ATCTACGTCTGTCGAGAAGTTTCTGATCGAAAAGTTCGACAGCGTCTCCGACCTGATGCAGCTCTCGGAG
GGCGAAGAATCTCGTGCTTTCAGCTTCGATGTAGGAGGGCGTGGATATGTCCTGCGGGTAAATAGCTGCG
CCGATGGTTTCTACAAAGATCGTTATGTTTATCGGCACTTTGCATCGGCCGCGCTCCCGATTCCGGAAGT
GCTTGACATTGGGGAATTTATGCGGTGTGAAATACCGCACAGATGCGTAAGGAGAAAATACCGCATCAGG
CGCCATTCGCCATTCAGGCTGCGCAACTGTTGGGAAGGGCGATCGGTGCGGGCCTCTTCGCTATTACGCC
AGCTGGCGAAAGGGGGATGTGCTGCAAGGCGATTAAGTTGGGTAACGCCAGGGTTTTCCCAGTCACGACG
TTGTAAAACGACGGCCAGTGCCAAGCTTGGGCTGCAGGTCGACTCTAGACTCTAGTATGCATGCGAGTGT
CCGTTCGAGTGGCGGCTTGCGCCCGATGCTAGTCGCGGTTGATCGGCGATCGCAGGTGCACGCGGTCGAT
CTTGACGGCTGGCGAGAGGTGCGGGGAGGATCTGACCGACGCGGTCCACACGTGGCACCGCGATGCTGTT
GTGGGCACAATCGTGCCGGTTGGTAGGATCCACATATGGACAAGAAGTACTCCATCGGCCTGGCGATCGG
CACCAACTCCGTCGGCTGGGCCGTCATCACGGACGAGTACAAGGTCCCGTCGAAGAAGTTCAAGGTGCTG
GGCAACACGGACCGCCACAGCATCAAGAAGAACCTCATCGGCGCCCTCCTGTTCGACAGCGGCGAGACGG
CCGAGGCGACCCGCCTGAAGCGCACGGCGCGGCGGCGGTACACGCGCCGCAAGAACCGCATCTGCTACCT
CCAGGAGATCTTCTCCAACGAGATGGCGAAGGTCGACGACTCGTTCTTCCACCGGCTGGAGGAGTCCTTC
CTGGTCGAGGAGGACAAGAAGCACGAGCGGCACCCCATCTTCGGCAACATCGTGGACGAGGTGGCCTACC
ACGAGAAGTACCCGACCATCTACCACCTCCGGAAGAAGCTGGTGGACTCGACCGACAAGGCCGACCTGCG
CCTGATCTACCTGGCCCTCGCCCACATGATCAAGTTCCGCGGCCACTTCCTCATCGAGGGCGACCTGAAC
CCGGACAACTCGGACGTCGACAAGCTGTTCATCCAGCTCGTGCAGACCTACAACCAGCTCTTCGAGGAGA
ACCCGATCAACGCCTCCGGCGTGGACGCGAAGGCCATCCTGTCGGCCCGCCTCTCGAAGTCCCGGCGGCT
CGAGAACCTGATCGCCCAGCTGCCGGGCGAGAAGAAGAACGGCCTCTTCGGCAACCTGATCGCGCTCTCC
CTGGGCCTGACGCCGAACTTCAAGTCCAACTTCGACCTCGCCGAGGACGCCAAGCTCCAGCTGTCCAAGG
ACACGTACGACGACGACCTGGACAACCTCCTGGCGCAGATCGGCGACCAGTACGCGGACCTGTTCCTCGC
GGCGAAGAACCTCTCCGACGCGATCCTGCTCAGCGACATCCTCCGCGTCAACACCGAGATCACCAAGGCG
CCCCTGTCCGCGAGCATGATCAAGCGCTACGACGAGCACCACCAGGACCTCACCCTGCTGAAGGCCCTGG
TCCGCCAGCAGCTCCCGGAGAAGTACAAGGAGATCTTCTTCGACCAGTCCAAGAACGGCTACGCGGGCTA
CATCGACGGCGGCGCGTCCCAGGAGGAGTTCTACAAGTTCATCAAGCCCATCCTGGAGAAGATGGACGGC
ACCGAGGAGCTGCTGGTCAAGCTGAACCGGGAGGACCTCCTGCGCAAGCAGCGCACGTTCGACAACGGCT
CCATCCCCCACCAGATCCACCTGGGCGAGCTGCACGCCATCCTCCGGCGCCAGGAGGACTTCTACCCGTT
CCTCAAGGACAACCGCGAGAAGATCGAGAAGATCCTCACGTTCCGGATCCCGTACTACGTCGGCCCCCTC
GCCCGCGGCAACTCCCGCTTCGCGTGGATGACGCGCAAGTCGGAGGAGACGATCACCCCGTGGAACTTCG
AGGAGGTGGTGGACAAGGGCGCCTCCGCGCAGTCGTTCATCGAGCGGATGACCAACTTCGACAAGAACCT
GCCGAACGAGAAGGTGCTGCCCAAGCACAGCCTCCTGTACGAGTACTTCACGGTCTACAACGAGCTCACC
AAGGTGAAGTACGTGACGGAGGGCATGCGGAAGCCGGCGTTCCTGTCCGGCGAGCAGAAGAAGGCCATCG
TGGACCTGCTGTTCAAGACGAACCGGAAGGTCACCGTCAAGCAGCTGAAGGAGGACTACTTCAAGAAGAT
CGAGTGCTTCGACTCGGTCGAGATCAGCGGCGTGGAGGACCGCTTCAACGCGTCGCTGGGCACGTACCAC
GACCTCCTGAAGATCATCAAGGACAAGGACTTCCTCGACAACGAGGAGAACGAGGACATCCTGGAGGACA
TCGTGCTGACCCTGACGCTCTTCGAGGACCGGGAGATGATCGAGGAGCGCCTCAAGACCTACGCGCACCT
GTTCGACGACAAGGTCATGAAGCAGCTCAAGCGGCGGCGGTACACCGGCTGGGGCCGGCTCTCCCGCAAG
CTCATCAACGGCATCCGGGACAAGCAGTCGGGCAAGACCATCCTCGACTTCCTGAAGTCCGACGGCTTCG
CCAACCGCAACTTCATGCAGCTGATCCACGACGACAGCCTGACGTTCAAGGAGGACATCCAGAAGGCGCA
GGTGTCGGGCCAGGGCGACTCCCTGCACGAGCACATCGCGAACCTGGCCGGCAGCCCGGCCATCAAGAAG
GGCATCCTGCAGACGGTCAAGGTGGTCGACGAGCTGGTGAAGGTGATGGGCCGCCACAAGCCCGAGAACA
TCGTCATCGAGATGGCCCGGGAGAACCAGACCACGCAGAAGGGCCAGAAGAACAGCCGCGAGCGCATGAA
GCGGATCGAGGAGGGCATCAAGGAGCTCGGCTCGCAGATCCTCAAGGAGCACCCCGTCGAGAACACCCAG
CTCCAGAACGAGAAGCTCTACCTCTACTACCTGCAGAACGGCCGGGACATGTACGTGGACCAGGAGCTCG
ACATCAACCGGCTGTCGGACTACGACGTGGACGCCATCGTCCCGCAGTCGTTCCTGAAGGACGACAGCAT
CGACAACAAGGTCCTCACCCGCTCGGACAAGAACCGGGGCAAGTCCGACAACGTCCCGTCGGAGGAGGTC
GTGAAGAAGATGAAGAACTACTGGCGGCAGCTCCTCAACGCCAAGCTCATCACGCAGCGCAAGTTCGACA
ACCTGACGAAGGCGGAGCGGGGCGGCCTCAGCGAGCTCGACAAGGCGGGCTTCATCAAGCGGCAGCTGGT
CGAGACGCGGCAGATCACGAAGCACGTGGCCCAGATCCTGGACTCGCGCATGAACACCAAGTACGACGAG
AACGACAAGCTGATCCGCGAGGTCAAGGTCATCACCCTCAAGTCCAAGCTGGTGAGCGACTTCCGCAAGG
ACTTCCAGTTCTACAAGGTGCGGGAGATCAACAACTACCACCACGCCCACGACGCGTACCTGAACGCGGT
GGTGGGCACGGCGCTGATCAAGAAGTACCCGAAGCTCGAGAGCGAGTTCGTCTACGGCGACTACAAGGTG
TACGACGTGCGGAAGATGATCGCGAAGAGCGAGCAGGAGATCGGCAAGGCCACGGCGAAGTACTTCTTCT
ACAGCAACATCATGAACTTCTTCAAGACCGAGATCACCCTGGCGAACGGCGAGATCCGCAAGCGCCCGCT
CATCGAGACCAACGGCGAGACGGGCGAGATCGTGTGGGACAAGGGCCGCGACTTCGCGACCGTCCGGAAG
GTGCTGTCCATGCCCCAGGTCAACATCGTCAAGAAGACGGAGGTCCAGACCGGCGGCTTCAGCAAGGAGT
CCATCCTGCCCAAGCGGAACAGCGACAAGCTGATCGCCCGGAAGAAGGACTGGGACCCCAAGAAGTACGG
CGGCTTCGACTCCCCCACCGTCGCCTACTCGGTCCTCGTGGTCGCCAAGGTGGAGAAGGGCAAGAGCAAG
AAGCTGAAGTCCGTGAAGGAGCTGCTGGGCATCACCATCATGGAGCGGTCGTCGTTCGAGAAGAACCCCA
TCGACTTCCTGGAGGCCAAGGGCTACAAGGAGGTGAAGAAGGACCTCATCATCAAGCTCCCCAAGTACTC
CCTGTTCGAGCTGGAGAACGGCCGGAAGCGCATGCTCGCCAGCGCGGGCGAGCTGCAGAAGGGCAACGAG
CTGGCGCTGCCGAGCAAGTACGTCAACTTCCTGTACCTCGCCTCGCACTACGAGAAGCTGAAGGGCTCGC
CGGAGGACAACGAGCAGAAGCAGCTGTTCGTGGAGCAGCACAAGCACTACCTCGACGAGATCATCGAGCA
GATCTCCGAGTTCTCCAAGCGCGTCATCCTGGCCGACGCGAACCTGGACAAGGTCCTGTCCGCGTACAAC
AAGCACCGCGACAAGCCGATCCGGGAGCAGGCCGAGAACATCATCCACCTGTTCACGCTGACCAACCTCG
GCGCCCCCGCGGCCTTCAAGTACTTCGACACCACGATCGACCGGAAGCGGTACACGAGCACGAAGGAGGT
GCTCGACGCCACCCTGATCCACCAGAGCATCACGGGCCTGTACGAGACCCGCATCGACCTCTCCCAGCTG
GGCGGCGACTGAATTTAAAT
[150 nt withheld, positions 4781-4930]
GATATCGAATTCGTAATCATGTCATAGCTGTTTCCTGTGTGAAATTGTTATCCGCTCACAATTCCACACA
ACATACGAGCCGGAAGCATAAAGTGTAAAGCCTGGGGTGCCTAATGAGTGAGCTAACTCACATTAATTGC
GTTGCGCTCACTGCCCGCTTTCCAGTCGGGAAACCTGTCGTGCCAGCTGCATTAATGAATCGGCCAACGC
GCGGGGAGAGGCGGTTTGCGTATTGGGCGCTCTTCCGCTTCCTCGCTCACTGACTCGCTGCGCTCGGTCG
TTCGGCTGCGGCGAGCGGTATCAGCTCACTCAAAGGCGGTAATACGGTTATCCACAGAATCAGGGGATAA
CGCAGGAAAGAACATGTGAGCAAAAGGCCAGCAAAAGGCCAGGAACCGTAAAAAGGCCGCGTTGCTGGCG
TTTTTCCATAGGCTCCGCCCCCCTGACGAGCATCACAAAAATCGACGCTCAAGTCAGAGGTGGCGAAACC
CGACAGGACTATAAAGATACCAGGCGTTTCCCCCTGGAAGCTCCCTCGTGCGCTCTCCTGTTCCGACCCT
GCCGCTTACCGGATACCTGTCCGCCTTTCTCCCTTCGGGAAGCGTGGCGCTTTCTCATAGCTCACGCTGT
AGGTATCTCAGTTCGGTGTAGGTCGTTCGCTCCAAGCTGGGCTGTGTGCACGAACCCCCCGTTCAGCCCG
ACCGCTGCGCCTTATCCGGTAACTATCGTCTTGAGTCCAACCCGGTAAGACACGACTTATCGCCACTGGC
AGCAGCCACTGGTAACAGGATTAGCAGAGCGAGGTATGTAGGCGGTGCTACAGAGTTCTTGAAGTGGTGG
CCTAACTACGGCTACACTAGAAGAACAGTATTTGGTATCTGCGCTCTGCTGAAGCCAGTTACCTTCGGAA
AAAGAGTTGGTAGCTCTTGATCCGGCAAACAAACCACCGCTGGTAGCGGTGGTTTTTTTGTTTGCAAGCA
GCAGATTACGCGCAGAAAAAAAGGATCTCAAGAAGATCCTTTGATCTTTTCTACGGGGTCTGACGCTCAG
TGGAACGAAAACTCACGTTAAGGGATTTTGGTCATGAGATTATCAAAAAGGATCTTCACCTAGATCCTTT
TGGTTCATGTGCAGCTCCATCAGCAAAAGGGGATGATAAGTTTATCACCACCGACTATTTGCAACAGTGC
CGTTGATCGTGCTATGATCGACTGATGTCATCAGCGGTGGAGTGCAATGTCGTGCAATACGAATGGCGAA
AAGCCGAGCTCATCGGTCAGCTTCTCAACCTTGGGGTTACCCCCGGCGGTGTGCTGCTGGTCCACAGCTC
CTTCCGTAGCGTCCGGCCCCTCGAAGATGGGCCACTTGGACTGATCGAGGCCCTGCGTGCTGCGCTGGGT
CCGGGAGGGACGCTCGTCATGCCCTCGTGGTCAGGTCTGGACGACGAGCCGTTCGATCCTGCCACGTCGC
CCGTTACACCGGACCTTGGAGTTGTCTCTGACACATTCTGGCGCCTGCCAAATGTAAAGCGCAGCGCCCA
TCCATTTGCCTTTGCGGCAGCGGGGCCACAGGCAGAGCAGATCATCTCTGATCCATTGCCCCTGCCACCT
CACTCGCCTGCAAGCCCGGTCGCCCGTGTCCATGAACTCGATGGGCAGGTACTTCTCCTCGGCGTGGGAC
ACGATGCCAACACGACGCTGCATCTTGCCGAGTTGATGGCAAAGGTTCCCTATGGGGTGCCGAGACACTG
CACCATTCTTCAGGATGGCAAGTTGGTACGCGTCGATTATCTCGAGAATGACCACTGCTGTGAGCGCTTT
GCCTTGGCGGACAGGTGGCTCAAGGAGAAGAGCCTTCAGAAGGAAGGTCCAGTCGGTCATGCCTTTGCTC
GGTTGATCCGCTCCCGCGACATTGTGGCGACAGCCCTGGGTCAACTGGGCCGAGATCCGTTGATCTTCCT
GCATCCGCCAGAGGCGGGATGCGAAGAATGCGATGCCGCTCGCCAGTCGATTGGCTGAGCTCATGAGCGG
AGAACGAGATGACGTTGGAGGGGCAAGGTCGCGCTGATTGCTGGGGCAACACGTGGAGCGGATCGGGGAT
TGTCTTTCTTCAGCTCGCTGATGATATGCTGACGCTCAATGCCGTTTGGCCTCCGACTAACGAAAATCCC
GCATTTGGACGGCTGATCCGATTGGCACGGCGGACGGCGAATGGCGGAGCAGACGCTCGTCCGGGGGCAA
TGAGATATGAAAAAGCCTGAACTCACCGCGACGTATCGGGCCCTGGCCAGCTAGCTAGAGTCGACCTGCA
GGTCCCCGGGGATCGGTCTTGCCTTGCTCGTCGGTGATGTACTTCACCAGCTCCGCGAAGTCGCTCTTCT
TGATGGAGCGCATGGGGACGTGCTTGGCAATCACGCGCACCCCCCGGCCGTTTTAGCGGCTAAAAAAGTC
ATGGCTCTGCCCTCGGGCGGACCACGCCCATCATGACCTTGCCAAGCTCGTCCTGCTTCTCTTCGATCTT
CGCCAGCAGGGCGAGGATCGTGGCATCACCGAACCGCGCCGTGCGCGGGTCGTCGGTGAGCCAGAGTTTC
AGCAGGCCGCCCAGGCGGCCCAGGTCGCCATTGATGCGGGCCAGCTCGCGGACGTGCTCATAGTCCACGA
CGCCCGTGATTTTGTAGCCCTGGCCGACGGCCAGCAGGTAGGCCGACAGGCTCATGCCGGCCGCCGCCGC
CTTTTCCTCAATCGCTCTTCGTTCGTCTGGAAGGCAGTACACCTTGATAGGTGGGCTGCCCTTCCTGGTT
GGCTTGGTTTCATCAGCCATCCGCTTGCCCTCATCTGTTACGCCGGCGGTAGCCGGCCAGCCTCGCAGAG
CAGGATTCCCGTTGAGCACCGCCAGGTGCGAATAAGGGACAGTGAAGAAGGAACACCCGCTCGCGGGTGG
GCCTACTTCACCTATCCTGCCCGGCTGACGCCGTTGGATACACCAAGGAAAGTCTACACGAACCCTTTGG
CAAAATCCTGTATATCGTGCGAAAAAGGATGGATATACCGAAAAAATCGCTATAATGACCCCGAAGCAGG
GTTATGCAGCGGAAAAGATCCGTCGACCTGCAGGCATGCAAGCTCTAGCGATTCCAGACGTCCCGAAGGC
GTGGCGCGGCTTCCCCGTGCCGGAGCAATCGCCCTGGGTGGGTTACACGACGCCCCTCTATGGCCCGTAC
TGACGGACACACCGAAGCCCCGGCGGCAACCCTCAGCGGATGCCCCGGGGCTTCACGTTTTCCCAGGTCA
GAAGCGGTTTTCGGGAGTAGTGCCCCAACTGGGGTAACCTTTGAGTTCTCTCAGTTGGGGGCGTAGGGTC
GCCGACATGACACAAGGGGTTGTGACCGGGGTGGACACGTACGCGGGTGCTTACGACCGTCAGTCGCGCG
AGCGCGAAAATTCGAGCGCAGCAAGCCCAGCGACACAGCGTAGCGCCAACGAAGACAAGGCGGCCGACCT
TCAGCGCGAAGTCGAGCGCGACGGGGGCCGGTTCAGGTTCGTCGGGCATTTCAGCGAAGCGCCGGGCACG
TCGGCGTTCGGGACGGCGGAGCGCCCGGAGTTCGAACGCATCCTGAACGAATGCCGCGCCGGGCGGCTCA
ACATGATCATTGTCTATGACGTGTCGCGCTTCTCGCGCCTGAAGGTCATGGACGCGATTCCGATTGTCTC
GGAATTGCTCGCCCTGGGCGTGACGATTGTTTCCACTCAGGAAGGCGTCTTCCGGCAGGGAAACGTCATG
GACCTGATTCACCTGATTATGCGGCTCGACGCGTCGCACAAAGAATCTTCGCTGAAGTCGGCGAAGATTC
TCGACACGAAGAACCTTCAGCGCGAATTGGGCGGGTACGTCGGCGGGAAGGCGCCTTACGGCTTCGAGCT
TGTTTCGGAGACGAAGGAGATCACGCGCAACGGCCGAATGGTCAATGTCGTCATCAACAAGCTTGCGCAC
TCGACCACTCCCCTTACCGGACCCTTCGAGTTCGAGCCCGACGTAATCCGGTGGTGGTGGCGTGAGATCA
AGACGCACAAACACCTTCCCTTCAAGCCGGGCAGTCAAGCCGCCATTCACCCGGGCAGCATCACGGGGCT
TTGTAAGCGCATGGACGCTGACGCCGTGCCGACCCGGGGCGAGACGATTGGGAAGAAGACCGCTTCAAGC
GCCTGGGACCCGGCAACCGTTATGCGAATCCTTCGGGACCCGCGTATTGCGGGCTTCGCCGCTGAGGTGA
TCTACAAGAAGAAGCCGGACGGCACGCCGACCACGAAGATTGAGGGTTACCGCATTCAGCGCGACCCGAT
CACGCTCCGGCCGGTCGAGCTTGATTGCGGACCGATCATCGAGCCCGCTGAGTGGTATGAGCTTCAGGCG
TGGTTGGACGGCAGGGGGCGCGGCAAGGGGCTTTCCCGGGGGCAAGCCATTCTGTCCGCCATGGACAAGC
TGTACTGCGAGTGTGGCGCCGTCATGACTTCGAAGCGCGGGGAAGAATCGATCAAGGACTCTTACCGCTG
CCGTCGCCGGAAGGTGGTCGACCCGTCCGCACCTGGGCAGCACGAAGGCACGTGCAACGTCAGCATGGCG
GCACTCGACAAGTTCGTTGCGGAACGCATCTTCAACAAGATCAGGCACGCCGAAGGCGACGAAGAGACGT
TGGCGCTTCTGTGGGAAGCCGCCCGACGCTTCGGCAAGCTCACTGAGGCGCCTGAGAAGAGCGGCGAACG
GGCGAACCTTGTTGCGGAGCGCGCCGACGCCCTGAACGCCCTTGAAGAGCTGTACGAAGACCGCGCGGCA
GGCGCGTACGACGGACCCGTTGGCAGGAAGCACTTCCGGAAGCAACAGGCAGCGCTGACGCTCCGGCAGC
AAGGGGCGGAAGAGCGGCTTGCCGAACTTGAAGCCGCCGAAGCCCCGAAGCTTCCCCTTGACCAATGGTT
CCCCGAAGACGCCGACGCTGACCCGACCGGCCCTAAGTCGTGGTGGGGGCGCGCGTCAGTAGACGACAAG
CGCGTGTTCGTCGGGCTCTTCGTAGACAAGATCGTTGTCACGAAGTCGACTACGGGCAGGGGGCAGGGAA
CGCCCATCGAGAAGCGCGCTTCGATCACGTGGGCGAAGCCGCCGACCGACGACGACGAAGACGACGCCCA
GGACGGCACGGAAGACGTAGCGGCGTAGCGAGACACCCGGGAAGCCTG
Features (pLannotate 1.2.2; 19 found; start..end, strand, type, name):
      5..228     +  CDS            HygR (fragment): aminoglycoside phosphotransferase from E. coli confers resistance to hygromycin
    229..280     +  misc_feature   bom (fragment): basis of mobility region from pBR322
    286..440     -  CDS            lacZα (fragment): LacZα fragment of β-galactosidase; lacZ fragment
    452..469     -  misc_feature   MCS (fragment): pUC18/19 multiple cloning site
    666..4769    +  CDS            cas9: CAS9_STRP1 - Also known as csn1 From Streptococcus pyogenes serotype M1.
   4781..4918    -  CDS            M13 gene III (fragment) (sequence withheld): pIII; III; minor coat protein
   4975..4991    -  protein_bind   lac operator: The lac repressor binds to the lac operator to inhibit transcription in E. coli. This inhibition can be relieved by adding lactose or isopropyl-β-D-thiogalactopyranoside (IPTG). lac repressor encoded by lacI
   4999..5029    -  promoter       lac promoter: promoter for the E. coli lac operon
   5044..5065    -  protein_bind   CAP binding site: CAP binding activates transcription in the presence of cAMP. E. coli catabolite activator protein
   5078..5170    -  CDS            lacI (fragment): lac repressor; lacI; The lac repressor binds to the lac operator to inhibit transcription in E. coli. This inhibition can be relieved by adding lactose or isopropyl-β-D-thiogalactopyranoside (IPTG).
   5353..5941    -  rep_origin     ori: high-copy-number ColE1/pMB1/pBR322/pUC origin of replication
   6145..6945    +  CDS            ApmR: aminoglycoside 3-N-acetyltransferase type IV ; aac(3)IV; confers resistance to apramycin (Paget and Davies, 1996)
   7225..7242    +  misc_feature   MCS (fragment): pUC18/19 multiple cloning site
   7252..7341    -  CDS            traI (fragment): TRAI6_ECOLX - Experimental evidence at protein level: Swiss-Prot protein existence level 1. The initiation process of transfer DNA synthesis requires the interaction of at least three plasmid-specific components (TraH, I, and J) at the transfer origin resulting in the assembly of a specialised nucleoprotein complex - the relaxosome. Site- and strand-specific cleavage at the transfer origin is dependent on TraI and TraJ. From Escherichia coli.
   7379..7750    -  CDS            traJ: oriT-recognizing protein; traJ
   7783..7892    -  oriT           oriT: incP origin of transfer
   8032..8054    +  misc_feature   MCS (fragment): pUC18/19 multiple cloning site
   8212..8311    +  protein_bind   phage φC31 attP: attachment site of phage φC31 phage φC31 integrase
   8321..10138   +  CDS            phage φC31 integrase: integrase from phage φC31
