[The description below was written by a language model from this plasmid's Addgene catalogue record and pLannotate feature annotations shown in this document.]
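Description:
pSET-dCas9 is a 10,158 bp integrative E. coli–Streptomyces shuttle plasmid built on the pSET152 backbone and designed to express catalytically dead Cas9 in Streptomyces for CRISPR interference. In E. coli it is maintained at high copy from a ColE1/pUC-type origin and selected with apramycin through the aac(3)IV acetyltransferase gene, a marker that also functions in actinomycetes. The backbone has no Streptomyces replicon in the annotation. Instead it carries an incP (RP4-type) oriT with the adjacent traJ gene and a traI fragment, so the plasmid can be mobilised by conjugation from a suitable E. coli donor. It also carries the phage φC31 integrase gene and its attP site, which mediate site-specific insertion into the chromosomal attB site of the recipient, giving a stable single-copy integrant.

The payload is a synthetic, codon-optimised version of the Streptococcus pyogenes cas9 gene (about 4.1 kb) carrying the D10A and H840A substitutions. These inactivate the RuvC and HNH nuclease domains, leaving a protein that binds DNA under guide RNA direction without cutting it. According to the catalogue entry it is driven by ermE*p, a strong constitutive promoter widely used in Streptomyces, and was cloned between XbaI and EcoRV; the promoter itself is not called out in the automated feature table. No guide RNA cassette is annotated, so guides are presumably supplied separately. The remaining annotations (lacZα and polylinker remnants, lac promoter/operator, and short HygR, lacI and M13 gene III fragments) appear to be backbone remnants or partial matches rather than functional parts. The associated work used dCas9 for multiplex gene repression in Streptomyces.
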