Addgene plasmid #110183: pSET-dCas9
Purpose: Expression of the dCas9 gene in Streptomyces
Depositing lab: Yinhua Lu. Depositing organization: Shanghai Normal University. Publication: CRISPR/dCas9-Mediated Multiplex Gene Repression in Streptomyces. Zhao Y, Li L, Zheng G, Jiang W, Deng Z, Wang Z, Lu Y. Biotechnol J. 2018 Jun 3. doi: 10.1002/biot.201800121. PubMed 29862648.
Backbone
  Vector backbone: pSET152
  Backbone size w/o insert (bp): 5715
  Total vector size (bp): 10158
  Vector type: Bacterial Expression, CRISPR ; i
Growth in bacteria
  Bacterial resistance: Apramycin, 25 μg/mL
  Growth temperature: 37°C
  Growth strain: DH5alpha
  Copy number: High Copy
Gene/Insert
  Gene/Insert name: dCas9
  Species: Synthetic; artificially synthesized, codon optimized gene from S. pyogenes
  Insert size (bp): 4107
  Mutation: D10A, H840A
  Promoter: ermE*p
  Cloning method: Restriction Enzyme; 5′ cloning site XbaI (unknown if destroyed); 3′ cloning site EcoRV (unknown if destroyed)
  Sequencing primers: 5′ pSET152-F (GATGTAGGAGGGCGTGGATATG); 3′ pSET152-R (CCCAATACGCAAACCGCCTC)
Terms and licenses: Academic/Nonprofit Terms; Industry Terms: Not Available to Industry
How to cite: pSET-dCas9 was a gift from Yinhua Lu (Addgene plasmid # 110183 ; http://n2t.net/addgene:110183 ; RRID:Addgene_110183)
